>Addgene plasmid #244865 | pLentiCRISPR V2 sgOMA1 sg1 | addgene full sequence | sequence record 489381 | Addgene NGS Result
ACCCGCGACGACGTCCCCAGGGCCGTACGCACCCTCGCCGCCGCGTTCGCCGACTACCCCGCCACGCGCC
ACACCGTCGATCCGGACCGCCACATCGAGCGGGTCACCGAGCTGCAAGAACTCTTCCTCACGCGCGTCGG
GCTCGACATCGGCAAGGTGTGGGTCGCGGACGACGGCGCCGCGGTGGCGGTCTGGACCACGCCGGAGAGC
GTCGAAGCGGGGGCGGTGTTCGCCGAGATCGGCCCGCGCATGGCCGAGTTGAGCGGTTCCCGGCTGGCCG
CGCAGCAACAGATGGAAGGCCTCCTGGCGCCGCACCGGCCCAAGGAGCCCGCGTGGTTCCTGGCCACCGT
CGGAGTCTCGCCCGACCACCAGGGCAAGGGTCTGGGCAGCGCCGTCGTGCTCCCCGGAGTGGAGGCGGCC
GAGCGCGCCGGGGTGCCCGCCTTCCTGGAGACCTCCGCGCCCCGCAACCTCCCCTTCTACGAGCGGCTCG
GCTTCACCGTCACCGCCGACGTCGAGGTGCCCGAAGGACCGCGCACCTGGTGCATGACCCGCAAGCCCGG
TGCCTGAACGCGTTAAGTCGACAATCAACCTCTGGATTACAAAATTTGTGAAAGATTGACTGGTATTCTT
AACTATGTTGCTCCTTTTACGCTATGTGGATACGCTGCTTTAATGCCTTTGTATCATGCTATTGCTTCCC
GTATGGCTTTCATTTTCTCCTCCTTGTATAAATCCTGGTTGCTGTCTCTTTATGAGGAGTTGTGGCCCGT
TGTCAGGCAACGTGGCGTGGTGTGCACTGTGTTTGCTGACGCAACCCCCACTGGTTGGGGCATTGCCACC
ACCTGTCAGCTCCTTTCCGGGACTTTCGCTTTCCCCCTCCCTATTGCCACGGCGGAACTCATCGCCGCCT
GCCTTGCCCGCTGCTGGACAGGGGCTCGGCTGTTGGGCACTGACAATTCCGTGGTGTTGTCGGGGAAATC
ATCGTCCTTTCCTTGGCTGCTCGCCTGTGTTGCCACCTGGATTCTGCGCGGGACGTCCTTCTGCTACGTC
CCTTCGGCCCTCAATCCAGCGGACCTTCCTTCCCGCGGCCTGCTGCCGGCTCTGCGGCCTCTTCCGCGTC
TTCGCCTTCGCCCTCAGACGAGTCGGATCTCCCTTTGGGCCGCCTCCCCGCGTCGACTTTAAGACCAATG
ACTTACAAGGCAGCTGTAGATCTTAGCCACTTTTTAAAAGAAAAGGGGGGACTGGAAGGGCTAATTCACT
CCCAACGAAGACAAGATCTGCTTTTTGCTTGTACTGGGTCTCTCTGGTTAGACCAGATCTGAGCCTGGGA
GCTCTCTGGCTAACTAGGGAACCCACTGCTTAAGCCTCAATAAAGCTTGCCTTGAGTGCTTCAAGTAGTG
TGTGCCCGTCTGTTGTGTGACTCTGGTAACTAGAGATCCCTCAGACCCTTTTAGTCAGTGTGGAAAATCT
CTAGCAGGGCCCGTTTAAACCCGCTGATCAGCCTCGACTGTGCCTTCTAGTTGCCAGCCATCTGTTGTTT
GCCCCTCCCCCGTGCCTTCCTTGACCCTGGAAGGTGCCACTCCCACTGTCCTTTCCTAATAAAATGAGGA
AATTGCATCGCATTGTCTGAGTAGGTGTCATTCTATTCTGGGGGGTGGGGTGGGGCAGGACAGCAAGGGG
GAGGATTGGGAAGACAATAGCAGGCATGCTGGGGATGCGGTGGGCTCTATGGCTTCTGAGGCGGAAAGAA
CCAGCTGGGGCTCTAGGGGGTATCCCC
[124 nt withheld, positions 1778-1901]
C
[91 nt withheld, positions 1903-1993]
A
[49 nt withheld, positions 1995-2043]
CCTTTGACGTTGGAGTCCACGTTCTTT
[37 nt withheld, positions 2071-2107]
ACCCTATCTCGGTCTATTCTTTTGATTTATAAGGGATTTTGCCGATTTCGGCCTATTGGTTAAAAAATGA
GCTGATTTAACAAAAATTTAACGCGAATTAATTCTGTGGAATGTGTGTCAGTTAGGGTGTGGAAAGTCCC
CAGGCTCCCCAGCAGGCAGAAGTATGCAAAGCATGCATCTCAATTAGTCAGCAACCAGGTGTGGAAAGTC
CCCAGGCTCCCCAGCAGGCAGAAGTATGCAAAGCATGCATCTCAATTAGTCAGCAACCATAGTCCCGCCC
CTAACTCCGCCCATCCCGCCCCTAACTCCGCCCAGTTCCGCCCATTCTCCGCCCCATGGCTGACTAATTT
TTTTTATTTATGCAGAGGCCGAGGCCGCCTCTGCCTCTGAGCTATTCCAGAAGTAGTGAGGAGGCTTTTT
TGGAGGCCTAGGCTTTTGCAAAAAGCTCCCGGGAGCTTGTATATCCATTTTCGGATCTGATCAGCACGTG
TTGACAATTAATCATCGGCATAGTATATCGGCATAGTATAATACGACAAGGTGAGGAACTAAACCATGGC
CAAGTTGACCAGTGCCGTTCCGGTGCTCACCGCGCGCGACGTCGCCGGAGCGGTCGAGTTCTGGACCGAC
CGGCTCGGGTTCTCCCGGGACTTCGTGGAGGACGACTTCGCCGGTGTGGTCCGGGACGACGTGACCCTGT
TCATCAGCGCGGTCCAGGACCAGGTGGTGCCGGACAACACCCTGGCCTGGGTGTGGGTGCGCGGCCTGGA
CGAGCTGTACGCCGAGTGGTCGGAGGTCGTGTCCACGAACTTCCGGGACGCCTCCGGGCCGGCCATGACC
GAGATCGGCGAGCAGCCGTGGGGGCGGGAGTTCGCCCTGCGCGACCCGGCCGGCAACTGCGTGCACTTCG
TGGCCGAGGAGCAGGACTGACACGTGCTACGAGATTTCGATTCCACCGCCGCCTTCTATGAAAGGTTGGG
CTTCGGAATCGTTTTCCGGGACGCCGGCTGGATGATCCTCCAGCGCGGGGATCTCATGCTGGAGTTCTTC
GCCCACCCCAACTTGTTTATTGCAGCTTATAATGGTTACAAATAAAGCAATAGCATCACAAATTTCACAA
ATAAAGCATTTTTTTCACTGCATTCTAGTTGTGGTTTGTCCAAACTCATCAATGTATCTTATCATGTCTG
TATACCGTCGACCTCTAGCTAGAGCTTGGCGTAATCATGGTCATAGCTGTTTCCTGTGTGAAATTGTTAT
CCGCTCACAATTCCACACAACATACGAGCCGGAAGCATAAAGTGTAAAGCCTGGGGTGCCTAATGAGTGA
GCTAACTCACATTAATTGCGTTGCGCTCACTGCCCGCTTTCCAGTCGGGAAACCTGTCGTGCCAGCTGCA
TTAATGAATCGGCCAACGCGCGGGGAGAGGCGGTTTGCGTATTGGGCGCTCTTCCGCTTCCTCGCTCACT
GACTCGCTGCGCTCGGTCGTTCGGCTGCGGCGAGCGGTATCAGCTCACTCAAAGGCGGTAATACGGTTAT
CCACAGAATCAGGGGATAACGCAGGAAAGAACATGTGAGCAAAAGGCCAGCAAAAGGCCAGGAACCGTAA
AAAGGCCGCGTTGCTGGCGTTTTTCCATAGGCTCCGCCCCCCTGACGAGCATCACAAAAATCGACGCTCA
AGTCAGAGGTGGCGAAACCCGACAGGACTATAAAGATACCAGGCGTTTCCCCCTGGAAGCTCCCTCGTGC
GCTCTCCTGTTCCGACCCTGCCGCTTACCGGATACCTGTCCGCCTTTCTCCCTTCGGGAAGCGTGGCGCT
TTCTCATAGCTCACGCTGTAGGTATCTCAGTTCGGTGTAGGTCGTTCGCTCCAAGCTGGGCTGTGTGCAC
GAACCCCCCGTTCAGCCCGACCGCTGCGCCTTATCCGGTAACTATCGTCTTGAGTCCAACCCGGTAAGAC
ACGACTTATCGCCACTGGCAGCAGCCACTGGTAACAGGATTAGCAGAGCGAGGTATGTAGGCGGTGCTAC
AGAGTTCTTGAAGTGGTGGCCTAACTACGGCTACACTAGAAGAACAGTATTTGGTATCTGCGCTCTGCTG
AAGCCAGTTACCTTCGGAAAAAGAGTTGGTAGCTCTTGATCCGGCAAACAAACCACCGCTGGTAGCGGTG
GTTTTTTTGTTTGCAAGCAGCAGATTACGCGCAGAAAAAAAGGATCTCAAGAAGATCCTTTGATCTTTTC
TACGGGGTCTGACGCTCAGTGGAACGAAAACTCACGTTAAGGGATTTTGGTCATGAGATTATCAAAAAGG
ATCTTCACCTAGATCCTTTTAAATTAAAAATGAAGTTTTAAATCAATCTAAAGTATATATGAGTAAACTT
GGTCTGACAGTTACCAATGCTTAATCAGTGAGGCACCTATCTCAGCGATCTGTCTATTTCGTTCATCCAT
AGTTGCCTGACTCCCCGTCGTGTAGATAACTACGATACGGGAGGGCTTACCATCTGGCCCCAGTGCTGCA
ATGATACCGCGAGACCCACGCTCACCGGCTCCAGATTTATCAGCAATAAACCAGCCAGCCGGAAGGGCCG
AGCGCAGAAGTGGTCCTGCAACTTTATCCGCCTCCATCCAGTCTATTAATTGTTGCCGGGAAGCTAGAGT
AAGTAGTTCGCCAGTTAATAGTTTGCGCAACGTTGTTGCCATTGCTACAGGCATCGTGGTGTCACGCTCG
TCGTTTGGTATGGCTTCATTCAGCTCCGGTTCCCAACGATCAAGGCGAGTTACATGATCCCCCATGTTGT
GCAAAAAAGCGGTTAGCTCCTTCGGTCCTCCGATCGTTGTCAGAAGTAAGTTGGCCGCAGTGTTATCACT
CATGGTTATGGCAGCACTGCATAATTCTCTTACTGTCATGCCATCCGTAAGATGCTTTTCTGTGACTGGT
GAGTACTCAACCAAGTCATTCTGAGAATAGTGTATGCGGCGACCGAGTTGCTCTTGCCCGGCGTCAATAC
GGGATAATACCGCGCCACATAGCAGAACTTTAAAAGTGCTCATCATTGGAAAACGTTCTTCGGGGCGAAA
ACTCTCAAGGATCTTACCGCTGTTGAGATCCAGTTCGATGTAACCCACTCGTGCACCCAACTGATCTTCA
GCATCTTTTACTTTCACCAGCGTTTCTGGGTGAGCAAAAACAGGAAGGCAAAATGCCGCAAAAAAGGGAA
TAAGGGCGACACGGAAATGTTGAATACTCATACTCTTCCTTTTTCAATATTATTGAAGCATTTATCAGGG
TTATTGTCTCATGAGCGGATACATATTTGAATGTATTTAGAAAAATAAACAAATAGGGGTTCCGCGCACA
TTTCCCCGAAAAGTGCCACCTGACGTCGACGGATCGGGAGATCTCCCGATCCCCTATGGTGCACTCTCAG
TACAATCTGCTCTGATGCCGCATAGTTAAGCCAGTATCTGCTCCCTGCTTGTGTGTTGGAGGTCGCTGAG
TAGTGCGCGAGCAAAATTTAAGCTACAACAAGGCAAGGCTTGACCGACAATTGCATGAAGAATCTGCTTA
GGGTTAGGCGTTTTGCGCTGCTTCGCGATGTACGGGCCAGATATACGCGTTGACATTGATTATTGACTAG
TTATTAATAGTAATCAATTACGGGGTCATTAGTTCATAGCCCATATATGGAGTTCCGCGTTACATAACTT
ACGGTAAATGGCCCGCCTGGCTGACCGCCCAACGACCCCCGCCCATTGACGTCAATAATGACGTATGTTC
CCATAGTAACGCCAATAGGGACTTTCCATTGACGTCAATGGGTGGAGTATTTACGGTAAACTGCCCACTT
GGCAGTACATCAAGTGTATCATATGCCAAGTACGCCCCCTATTGACGTCAATGACGGTAAATGGCCCGCC
TGGCATTATGCCCAGTACATGACCTTATGGGACTTTCCTACTTGGCAGTACATCTACGTATTAGTCATCG
CTATTACCATGGTGATGCGGTTTTGGCAGTACATCAATGGGCGTGGATAGCGGTTTGACTCACGGGGATT
TCCAAGTCTCCACCCCATTGACGTCAATGGGAGTTTGTTTTGGCACCAAAATCAACGGGACTTTCCAAAA
TGTCGTAACAACTCCGCCCCATTGACGCAAATGGGCGGTAGGCGTGTACGGTGGGAGGTCTATATAAGCA
GCGCGTTTTGCCTGTACTGGGTCTCTCTGGTTAGACCAGATCTGAGCCTGGGAGCTCTCTGGCTAACTAG
GGAACCCACTGCTTAAGCCTCAATAAAGCTTGCCTTGAGTGCTTCAAGTAGTGTGTGCCCGTCTGTTGTG
TGACTCTGGTAACTAGAGATCCCTCAGACCCTTTTAGTCAGTGTGGAAAATCTCTAGCAGTGGCGCCCGA
ACAGGGACTTGAAAGCGAAAGGGAAACCAGAGGAGCTCTCTCGACGCAGGACTCGGCTTGCTGAAGCGCG
CACGGCAAGAGGCGAGGGGCGGCGACTGGTGAGTACGCCAAAAATTTTGACTAGCGGAGGCTAGAAGGAG
AGAGATGGGTGCGAGAGCGTCAGTATTAAGCGGGGGAGAATTAGATCGCGATGGGAAAAAATTCGGTTAA
GGCCAGGGGGAAAGAAAAAATATAAATTAAAACATATAGTATGGGCAAGCAGGGAGCTAGAACGATTCGC
AGTTAATCCTGGCCTGTTAGAAACATCAGAAGGCTGTAGACAAATACTGGGACAGCTACAACCATCCCTT
CAGACAGGATCAGAAGAACTTAGATCATTATATAATACAGTAGCAACCCTCTATTGTGTGCATCAAAGGA
TAGAGATAAAAGACACCAAGGAAGCTTTAGACAAGATAGAGGAAGAGCAAAACAAAAGTAAGACCACCGC
ACAGCAAGCGGCCGCTGATCTTCAGACCTGGAGGAGGAGATATGAGGGACAATTGGAGAAGTGAATTATA
TAAATATAAAGTAGTAAAAATTGAACCATTAGGAGTAGCACCCACCAAGGCAAAGAGAAGAGTGGTGCAG
AGAGAAAAAAGAGCAGTGGGAATAGGAGCTTTGTTCCTTGGGTTCTTGGGAGCAGCAGGAAGCACTATGG
GCGCAGCGTCAATGACGCTGACGGTACAGGCCAGACAATTATTGTCTGGTATAGTGCAGCAGCAGAACAA
TTTGCTGAGGGCTATTGAGGCGCAACAGCATCTGTTGCAACTCACAGTCTGGGGCATCAAGCAGCTCCAG
GCAAGAATCCTGGCTGTGGAAAGATACCTAAAGGATCAACAGCTCCTGGGGATTTGGGGTTGCTCTGGAA
AACTCATTTGCACCACTGCTGTGCCTTGGAATGCTAGTTGGAGTAATAAATCTCTGGAACAGATTTGGAA
TCACACGACCTGGATGGAGTGGGACAGAGAAATTAACAATTACACAAGCTTAATACACTCCTTAATTGAA
GAATCGCAAAACCAGCAAGAAAAGAATGAACAAGAATTATTGGAATTAGATAAATGGGCAAGTTTGTGGA
ATTGGTTTAACATAACAAATTGGCTGTGGTATATAAAATTATTCATAATGATAGTAGGAGGCTTGGTAGG
TTTAAGAATAGTTTTTGCTGTACTTTCTATAGTGAATAGAGTTAGGCAGGGATATTCACCATTATCGTTT
CAGACCCACCTCCCAACCCCGAGGGGACCCGACAGGCCCGAAGGAATAGAAGAAGAAGGTGGAGAGAGAG
ACAGAGACAGATCCATTCGATTAGTGAACGGATCGGCACTGCGTGCGCCAATTCTGCAGACAAATGGCAG
TATTCATCCACAATTTTAAAAGAAAAGGGGGGATTGGGGGGTACAGTGCAGGGGAAAGAATAGTAGACAT
AATAGCAACAGACATACAAACTAAAGAATTACAAAAACAAATTACAAAAATTCAAAATTTTCGGGTTTAT
TACAGGGACAGCAGAGATCCAGTTTGGTTAATTAAGGTACCGAGGGCCTATTTCCCATGATTCCTTCATA
TTTGCATATACGATACAAGGCTGTTAGAGAGATAATTAGAATTAATTTGACTGTAAACACAAAGATATTA
GTACAAAATACGTGACGTAGAAAGTAATAATTTCTTGGGTAGTTTGCAGTTTTAAAATTATGTTTTAAAA
TGGACTATCATATGCTTACCGTAACTTGAAAGTATTTCGATTTCTTGGCTTTATATATCTTGTGGAAAGG
ACGAAACACCGTTAGGGGCATAAGGAAATGGGTTTTAGAGCTAGAAATAGCAAGTTAAAATAAGGCTAGT
CCGTTATCAACTTGAAAAAGTGGCACCGAGTCGGTGCTTTTTTGAATTCGCTAGCTAGGTCTTGAAAGGA
GTGGGAATTGGCTCCGGTGCCCGTCAGTGGGCAGAGCGCACATCGCCCACAGTCCCCGAGAAGTTGGGGG
GAGGGGTCGGCAATTGATCCGGTGCCTAGAGAAGGTGGCGCGGGGTAAACTGGGAAAGTGATGTCGTGTA
CTGGCTCCGCCTTTTTCCCGAGGGTGGGGGAGAACCGTATATAAGTGCAGTAGTCGCCGTGAACGTTCTT
TTTCGCAACGGGTTTGCCGCCAGAACACAGGACCGGTTCTAGAGCGCTGCCACCATGGACAAGAAGTACA
GCATCGGCCTGGACATCGGCACCAACTCTGTGGGCTGGGCCGTGATCACCGACGAGTACAAGGTGCCCAG
CAAGAAATTCAAGGTGCTGGGCAACACCGACCGGCACAGCATCAAGAAGAACCTGATCGGAGCCCTGCTG
TTCGACAGCGGCGAAACAGCCGAGGCCACCCGGCTGAAGAGAACCGCCAGAAGAAGATACACCAGACGGA
AGAACCGGATCTGCTATCTGCAAGAGATCTTCAGCAACGAGATGGCCAAGGTGGACGACAGCTTCTTCCA
CAGACTGGAAGAGTCCTTCCTGGTGGAAGAGGATAAGAAGCACGAGCGGCACCCCATCTTCGGCAACATC
GTGGACGAGGTGGCCTACCACGAGAAGTACCCCACCATCTACCACCTGAGAAAGAAACTGGTGGACAGCA
CCGACAAGGCCGACCTGCGGCTGATCTATCTGGCCCTGGCCCACATGATCAAGTTCCGGGGCCACTTCCT
GATCGAGGGCGACCTGAACCCCGACAACAGCGACGTGGACAAGCTGTTCATCCAGCTGGTGCAGACCTAC
AACCAGCTGTTCGAGGAAAACCCCATCAACGCCAGCGGCGTGGACGCCAAGGCCATCCTGTCTGCCAGAC
TGAGCAAGAGCAGACGGCTGGAAAATCTGATCGCCCAGCTGCCCGGCGAGAAGAAGAATGGCCTGTTCGG
AAACCTGATTGCCCTGAGCCTGGGCCTGACCCCCAACTTCAAGAGCAACTTCGACCTGGCCGAGGATGCC
AAACTGCAGCTGAGCAAGGACACCTACGACGACGACCTGGACAACCTGCTGGCCCAGATCGGCGACCAGT
ACGCCGACCTGTTTCTGGCCGCCAAGAACCTGTCCGACGCCATCCTGCTGAGCGACATCCTGAGAGTGAA
CACCGAGATCACCAAGGCCCCCCTGAGCGCCTCTATGATCAAGAGATACGACGAGCACCACCAGGACCTG
ACCCTGCTGAAAGCTCTCGTGCGGCAGCAGCTGCCTGAGAAGTACAAAGAGATTTTCTTCGACCAGAGCA
AGAACGGCTACGCCGGCTACATTGACGGCGGAGCCAGCCAGGAAGAGTTCTACAAGTTCATCAAGCCCAT
CCTGGAAAAGATGGACGGCACCGAGGAACTGCTCGTGAAGCTGAACAGAGAGGACCTGCTGCGGAAGCAG
CGGACCTTCGACAACGGCAGCATCCCCCACCAGATCCACCTGGGAGAGCTGCACGCCATTCTGCGGCGGC
AGGAAGATTTTTACCCATTCCTGAAGGACAACCGGGAAAAGATCGAGAAGATCCTGACCTTCCGCATCCC
CTACTACGTGGGCCCTCTGGCCAGGGGAAACAGCAGATTCGCCTGGATGACCAGAAAGAGCGAGGAAACC
ATCACCCCCTGGAACTTCGAGGAAGTGGTGGACAAGGGCGCTTCCGCCCAGAGCTTCATCGAGCGGATGA
CCAACTTCGATAAGAACCTGCCCAACGAGAAGGTGCTGCCCAAGCACAGCCTGCTGTACGAGTACTTCAC
CGTGTATAACGAGCTGACCAAAGTGAAATACGTGACCGAGGGAATGAGAAAGCCCGCCTTCCTGAGCGGC
GAGCAGAAAAAGGCCATCGTGGACCTGCTGTTCAAGACCAACCGGAAAGTGACCGTGAAGCAGCTGAAAG
AGGACTACTTCAAGAAAATCGAGTGCTTCGACTCCGTGGAAATCTCCGGCGTGGAAGATCGGTTCAACGC
CTCCCTGGGCACATACCACGATCTGCTGAAAATTATCAAGGACAAGGACTTCCTGGACAATGAGGAAAAC
GAGGACATTCTGGAAGATATCGTGCTGACCCTGACACTGTTTGAGGACAGAGAGATGATCGAGGAACGGC
TGAAAACCTATGCCCACCTGTTCGACGACAAAGTGATGAAGCAGCTGAAGCGGCGGAGATACACCGGCTG
GGGCAGGCTGAGCCGGAAGCTGATCAACGGCATCCGGGACAAGCAGTCCGGCAAGACAATCCTGGATTTC
CTGAAGTCCGACGGCTTCGCCAACAGAAACTTCATGCAGCTGATCCACGACGACAGCCTGACCTTTAAAG
AGGACATCCAGAAAGCCCAGGTGTCCGGCCAGGGCGATAGCCTGCACGAGCACATTGCCAATCTGGCCGG
CAGCCCCGCCATTAAGAAGGGCATCCTGCAGACAGTGAAGGTGGTGGACGAGCTCGTGAAAGTGATGGGC
CGGCACAAGCCCGAGAACATCGTGATCGAAATGGCCAGAGAGAACCAGACCACCCAGAAGGGACAGAAGA
ACAGCCGCGAGAGAATGAAGCGGATCGAAGAGGGCATCAAAGAGCTGGGCAGCCAGATCCTGAAAGAACA
CCCCGTGGAAAACACCCAGCTGCAGAACGAGAAGCTGTACCTGTACTACCTGCAGAATGGGCGGGATATG
TACGTGGACCAGGAACTGGACATCAACCGGCTGTCCGACTACGATGTGGACCATATCGTGCCTCAGAGCT
TTCTGAAGGACGACTCCATCGACAACAAGGTGCTGACCAGAAGCGACAAGAACCGGGGCAAGAGCGACAA
CGTGCCCTCCGAAGAGGTCGTGAAGAAGATGAAGAACTACTGGCGGCAGCTGCTGAACGCCAAGCTGATT
ACCCAGAGAAAGTTCGACAATCTGACCAAGGCCGAGAGAGGCGGCCTGAGCGAACTGGATAAGGCCGGCT
TCATCAAGAGACAGCTGGTGGAAACCCGGCAGATCACAAAGCACGTGGCACAGATCCTGGACTCCCGGAT
GAACACTAAGTACGACGAGAATGACAAGCTGATCCGGGAAGTGAAAGTGATCACCCTGAAGTCCAAGCTG
GTGTCCGATTTCCGGAAGGATTTCCAGTTTTACAAAGTGCGCGAGATCAACAACTACCACCACGCCCACG
ACGCCTACCTGAACGCCGTCGTGGGAACCGCCCTGATCAAAAAGTACCCTAAGCTGGAAAGCGAGTTCGT
GTACGGCGACTACAAGGTGTACGACGTGCGGAAGATGATCGCCAAGAGCGAGCAGGAAATCGGCAAGGCT
ACCGCCAAGTACTTCTTCTACAGCAACATCATGAACTTTTTCAAGACCGAGATTACCCTGGCCAACGGCG
AGATCCGGAAGCGGCCTCTGATCGAGACAAACGGCGAAACCGGGGAGATCGTGTGGGATAAGGGCCGGGA
TTTTGCCACCGTGCGGAAAGTGCTGAGCATGCCCCAAGTGAATATCGTGAAAAAGACCGAGGTGCAGACA
GGCGGCTTCAGCAAAGAGTCTATCCTGCCCAAGAGGAACAGCGATAAGCTGATCGCCAGAAAGAAGGACT
GGGACCCTAAGAAGTACGGCGGCTTCGACAGCCCCACCGTGGCCTATTCTGTGCTGGTGGTGGCCAAAGT
GGAAAAGGGCAAGTCCAAGAAACTGAAGAGTGTGAAAGAGCTGCTGGGGATCACCATCATGGAAAGAAGC
AGCTTCGAGAAGAATCCCATCGACTTTCTGGAAGCCAAGGGCTACAAAGAAGTGAAAAAGGACCTGATCA
TCAAGCTGCCTAAGTACTCCCTGTTCGAGCTGGAAAACGGCCGGAAGAGAATGCTGGCCTCTGCCGGCGA
ACTGCAGAAGGGAAACGAACTGGCCCTGCCCTCCAAATATGTGAACTTCCTGTACCTGGCCAGCCACTAT
GAGAAGCTGAAGGGCTCCCCCGAGGATAATGAGCAGAAACAGCTGTTTGTGGAACAGCACAAGCACTACC
TGGACGAGATCATCGAGCAGATCAGCGAGTTCTCCAAGAGAGTGATCCTGGCCGACGCTAATCTGGACAA
AGTGCTGTCCGCCTACAACAAGCACCGGGATAAGCCCATCAGAGAGCAGGCCGAGAATATCATCCACCTG
TTTACCCTGACCAATCTGGGAGCCCCTGCCGCCTTCAAGTACTTTGACACCACCATCGACCGGAAGAGGT
ACACCAGCACCAAAGAGGTGCTGGACGCCACCCTGATCCACCAGAGCATCACCGGCCTGTACGAGACACG
GATCGACCTGTCTCAGCTGGGAGGCGACAAGCGACCTGCCGCCACAAAGAAGGCTGGACAGGCTAAGAAG
AAGAAAGATTACAAAGACGATGACGATAAGGGATCCGGCGCAACAAACTTCTCTCTGCTGAAACAAGCCG
GAGATGTCGAAGAGAATCCTGGACCGACCGAGTACAAGCCCACGGTGCGCCTCGCC
Features (pLannotate 1.2.2; 33 found; start..end, strand, type, name):
    583..1171    +  misc_feature   WPRE: woodchuck hepatitis virus posttranscriptional regulatory element
   1222..1241    +  misc_feature   cPPT/CTS (fragment): central polypurine tract and central termination sequence of HIV-1
   1243..1476    +  LTR            3' LTR (ΔU3): self-inactivating 3' long terminal repeat (LTR) from HIV-1
   1508..1732    +  polyA_signal   bGH poly(A) signal: bovine growth hormone polyadenylation signal
   1736..1757    +  promoter       SV40 promoter (fragment): SV40 enhancer and early promoter
   1778..2206    +  rep_origin     f1 ori (sequence partly withheld): f1 bacteriophage origin of replication; arrow indicates direction of (+) strand synthesis
   2220..2549    +  promoter       SV40 promoter: SV40 enhancer and early promoter
   2597..2644    +  promoter       EM7 promoter: synthetic bacterial promoter&nbsp
   2663..3037    +  CDS            BleoR: antibiotic-binding protein; Sh ble from Streptoalloteichus hindustanus; confers resistance to bleomycin, phleomycin, and Zeocin™
   3047..3172    +  CDS            ble (fragment): BLE_KLEPN - Experimental evidence at protein level: Swiss-Prot protein existence level 1. Binding protein with a strong affinity to the bleomycin family of antibiotics. Binds to CL990; an antimitotic-antibiotic compound. From Klebsiella pneumoniae.
   3167..3288    +  polyA_signal   SV40 poly(A) signal: SV40 polyadenylation signal
   3359..3381    -  protein_bind   lac operator (fragment): The lac repressor binds to the lac operator to inhibit transcription in E. coli. This inhibition can be relieved by adding lactose or isopropyl-β-D-thiogalactopyranoside (IPTG). lac repressor encoded by lacI
   3385..3415    -  promoter       lac promoter: promoter for the E. coli lac operon
   3430..3451    -  protein_bind   CAP binding site: CAP binding activates transcription in the presence of cAMP. E. coli catabolite activator protein
   3464..3556    -  CDS            lacI (fragment): lac repressor; lacI; The lac repressor binds to the lac operator to inhibit transcription in E. coli. This inhibition can be relieved by adding lactose or isopropyl-β-D-thiogalactopyranoside (IPTG).
   3739..4327    -  rep_origin     ori: high-copy-number ColE1/pMB1/pBR322/pUC origin of replication
   4498..5358    -  CDS            AmpR: β-lactamase; bla; confers resistance to ampicillin, carbenicillin, and related antibiotics
   5359..5463    -  promoter       AmpR promoter: bla
   5522..5574    -  misc_feature   bom (fragment): basis of mobility region from pBR322
   5729..6108    +  enhancer       CMV enhancer: human cytomegalovirus immediate early enhancer
   6109..6308    +  promoter       CMV promoter: human cytomegalovirus (CMV) immediate early promoter
   6326..6506    +  LTR            5' LTR (truncated): truncated 5' long terminal repeat (LTR) from HIV-1
   6553..6678    +  misc_feature   HIV-1 Ψ: packaging signal of human immunodeficiency virus type 1
   6662..7025    +  CDS            HIV-1 gag (fragment): gag protein from human immunodeficiency virus 1; gag
   7171..7404    +  misc_feature   RRE: The Rev response element (RRE) of HIV-1 allows for Rev-dependent mRNA export from the nucleus to the cytoplasm.
   7781..7881    +  CDS            Rev (fragment): human immunodeficiency virus 1 (HIV-1) Rev protein; rev; enhances nuclear export of unspliced and incompletely spliced viral mRNAs
   7931..8048    +  misc_feature   cPPT/CTS: central polypurine tract and central termination sequence of HIV-1
   8099..8339    +  promoter       U6 promoter: RNA polymerase III promoter for human U6 snRNA
   8369..8444    +  misc_RNA       gRNA scaffold: guide RNA scaffold for the Streptococcus pyogenes CRISPR/Cas9 system
   8462..8480    +  CDS            small t antigen (fragment): SV40 (simian virus 40) small t antigen
   8506..8717    +  promoter       EF-1α core promoter: core promoter for human elongation factor EF-1α
   8742..12845   +  CDS            Cas9: Cas9 (Csn1) endonuclease from the Streptococcus pyogenes Type II CRISPR/Cas system generates RNA-guided double strand breaks in DNA
  12983..567     +  CDS            PuroR (fragment) (across the origin): puromycin N-acetyltransferase; pac from Streptomyces; confers resistance to puromycin
