[The description below was written by a language model from this plasmid's Addgene catalogue record and pLannotate feature annotations shown in this document.]
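Description:
pLentiCRISPR V2 sgOMA1 sg1 is an all-in-one lentiviral CRISPR plasmid built on the lentiCRISPR v2 puro backbone and intended to knock out human OMA1. At about 13 kb, it is propagated in E. coli through a high-copy ColE1/pUC-type origin with ampicillin selection (AmpR under its own promoter). The backbone also carries an f1 origin and an SV40/EM7-driven bleomycin/Zeocin resistance cassette located outside the viral region. The record lists a recombination-tolerant bacterial strain for growth, which is a common choice for plasmids containing LTR repeats.

The transfer cassette has the layout of a third-generation, self-inactivating HIV-1 vector. A CMV enhancer/promoter replaces the U3 region upstream of a truncated 5' LTR to drive genomic RNA production in packaging cells. It is followed by the Ψ packaging signal with a partial gag sequence, the RRE for Rev-dependent nuclear export, and the cPPT/CTS. A WPRE sits before the ΔU3 3' LTR to enhance transcript expression, and a bGH polyadenylation signal lies just downstream of that LTR.

Within this frame, a human U6 RNA polymerase III promoter expresses the OMA1-targeting spacer fused to the Streptococcus pyogenes gRNA scaffold. An EF-1α core promoter drives S. pyogenes Cas9, with a puromycin N-acetyltransferase coding sequence following it. The annotation does not show the linker between Cas9 and the puromycin marker.

A single transduction therefore delivers guide, nuclease and a selectable marker, so edited human cell populations can be enriched with puromycin. The name marks this as one guide ("sg1") against OMA1, and the associated publication concerns genes essential for oxidative phosphorylation.
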