Addgene plasmid #244865: pLentiCRISPR V2 sgOMA1 sg1
Purpose: Knockout of human OMA1
Depositing lab: Alexis Jourdain. Depositing organization: Universite de Lausanne (UNIL). Publication: An updated inventory of genes essential for oxidative phosphorylation identifies a mitochondrial origin in familial Meniere's disease. Harhai M, Foged MM, Zarges C, Landoni JC, Chollet S, Simonelli M, Recazens E, Lisci M, Laban N, Manley S, Riemer J, Lopez-Escamez JA, Lysakowski A, Jourdain AA. Cell Rep. 2025 Jul 25;44(8):116069. doi: 10.1016/j.celrep.2025.116069. PubMed 40714634.
Backbone
  Vector backbone: lentiCRISPR v2 puro
  Backbone manufacturer: Feng Zhang (Addgene #52961)
  Vector type: Lentiviral, CRISPR
  Selectable markers: Puromycin
Growth in bacteria
  Bacterial resistance: Ampicillin, 100 μg/mL
  Growth temperature: 37°C
  Growth strain: NEB Stable
  Copy number: High Copy
Gene/Insert
  Gene/Insert name: OMA1 sgRNA
  gRNA/shRNA sequence: TTAGGGGCATAAGGAAATGG
  Species: H. sapiens (human)
  Entrez Gene: OMA1 (a.k.a. 2010001O09Rik, DAB1, MPRP-1, MPRP1, YKR087C, ZMPOMA1, peptidase)
  Promoter: U6
  Cloning method: Restriction Enzyme; 5′ cloning site Unknown (unknown if destroyed)
Resource information
  A portion of this plasmid was derived from a plasmid made by: Integrated DNA Technologies
Terms and licenses: Academic/Nonprofit Terms; Industry Terms: Not Available to Industry
How to cite: pLentiCRISPR V2 sgOMA1 sg1 was a gift from Alexis Jourdain (Addgene plasmid # 244865 ; http://n2t.net/addgene:244865 ; RRID:Addgene_244865)
